>Addgene plasmid #15741 | pCMV5 Flag Jnk1a1(TPF) | addgene partial sequence | sequence record 22661 | CMV-F 5'-CGCAAATGGGCGGTAGGCGTG-3'
CNGGGGCATTAGCAGAGCTCGTTNGTGAACCGTCAGAATTCAGATCTGGTACCACGCGTATCGATAAGCT
TCGGCAGCCAACATGGACTATAAGGACGATGATGACAAAAGCAGAAGCAAGCGTGACAACAATTTTTATA
GTGTAGAGATTGGAGATTCTACATTCACAGTCCTGAAACGATATCAGAATTTAAAACCTATAGGCTCAGG
AGCTCAAGGAATAGTATGCGCAGCTTATGATGCCATTCTTGAAAGAAATGTTGCAATCAAGAAGCTAAGC
CGACCATTTCAGAATCAGACTCATGCCAAGCGGGCCTACAGAGAGCTAGTTCTTATGAAATGTGTTAATC
ACAAAAATATAATTGGCCTTTTGAATGTTTTCACACCACAGAAATCCCTAGAAGAATTTCAAGATGTTTA
CATAGTCATGGAGCTCATGGATGCAAATCTTTGCCAAGTGATTCAGATGGAGCTAGATCATGAAAGAATG
TCCTACCTTCTCTATCAGATGCTGTGTGGAATCAAGCACCTTCATTCTGCTGGAATTATTCATCGGGACT
TAAAGCCCAGTAATATAGTAGTAAAATCTGATTGCACTTTGAAGATTCTTGACTTCGGTCTGGCCAGGAC
TGCAGGAACGAGTTTTATGATGGCGCCTTATGTCGTCACACGGTATTACAGAGCACCCGAGGTCATCCTT
GGCATGGGCTACAAGGAAAACGTGGATTTATGGTCTGTGGGGTGCATTATGGGAGAAATGGTTTGCCACA
AATCCTCTTTCAGGANGGACTATATTGATCAGTGGAATAAGTTATTGACAGCTGA
