[The description below was written by a language model from this plasmid's Addgene catalogue record.]
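Description:
pCMV5 Flag Jnk1a1(TPF) is a mammalian expression plasmid built on the pCMV5 backbone (about 4.7 kb without insert), a vector in which the human cytomegalovirus immediate-early promoter drives the cloned cDNA, consistent with the CMV forward sequencing primer listed in the record. It is maintained in E. coli as a high-copy plasmid under ampicillin selection. No feature table accompanies the entry, so other backbone elements such as the origin of replication and polyadenylation signal are not itemised, and no mammalian selection marker is recorded.

The insert, roughly 1.3 kb and cloned between HindIII and XbaI sites that both remain intact, is human MAPK8 encoding the JNK1α1 isoform of c-Jun N-terminal kinase, with an N-terminal Flag epitope for detection and immunoprecipitation. JNK1 is activated by dual phosphorylation of the threonine and tyrosine in the Thr-Pro-Tyr motif of its activation loop. The "TPF" in the plasmid name indicates that the tyrosine of this motif is replaced by phenylalanine, removing one of the two phospho-acceptor sites.

The record is not entirely consistent on this point. The insert name field reads "Jnk1a1(APY)", which would imply a threonine-to-alanine change instead, while the mutation field lists Tyr-192Phe, a substitution that agrees with the TPF designation; that residue number differs from the position usually cited for the activation-loop tyrosine, and the record does not explain the numbering. The identity of the substitution is best confirmed by sequencing.

Such a construct is typically transfected into mammalian cells as an activation-defective control alongside wild-type Flag-JNK1. This allows the requirement for tyrosine phosphorylation to be tested in stress-, UV- or Ras-stimulated kinase activation and c-Jun phosphorylation.
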