Addgene plasmid #15741: pCMV5 Flag Jnk1a1(TPF)
Depositing lab: Roger Davis. Depositing organization: University of Massachusetts, Worcester. Publication: JNK1: a protein kinase stimulated by UV light and Ha-Ras that binds and phosphorylates the c-Jun activation domain. Derijard B, Hibi M, Wu IH, Barrett T, Su B, Deng T, Karin M, Davis RJ. Cell. 1994 Mar 25. 76(6):1025-37. 10.1016/0092-8674(94)90380-8 PubMed 8137421.
Backbone
  Vector backbone: pCMV5
  Backbone size w/o insert (bp): 4657
  Vector type: Mammalian Expression
Growth in bacteria
  Bacterial resistance: Ampicillin, 100 μg/mL
  Growth temperature: 37°C
  Growth strain: DH5alpha
  Copy number: High Copy
Gene/Insert
  Gene/Insert name: Jnk1a1(APY) (alt name: MAPK8)
  Species: H. sapiens (human)
  Insert size (bp): 1291
  Mutation: Tyr-192Phe
  Entrez Gene: MAPK8 (a.k.a. JNK, JNK-46, JNK1, JNK1A2, JNK21B1/2, PRKM8, SAPK1, SAPK1c)
  Tag / fusion protein: Flag (N terminal on insert)
  Cloning method: Restriction Enzyme; 5′ cloning site Hind III (not destroyed); 3′ cloning site Xba I (not destroyed)
  Sequencing primers: 5′ CMV F
Terms and licenses: Academic/Nonprofit Terms; Industry Terms: Not Available to Industry
How to cite: pCMV5 Flag Jnk1a1(TPF) was a gift from Roger Davis (Addgene plasmid # 15741 ; http://n2t.net/addgene:15741 ; RRID:Addgene_15741)
